>Addgene plasmid #177032 | pEPQD0CM0766 | addgene full sequence | sequence record 348999 | Addgene NGS Result
CCCTTCCTATGCTCCGAATGCCTTCACCTTCGATTCAACTGATAAAGGGTTCTACACTTCCGTCCAAGAT
GGCCGAGTTATCAAATATGAAGGGCCAAATTCAGGCTTCACTGACTTCGCCTACGCATCTCCCTTCTGGA
ACAAAGCTTTTTGTGAGAACAGCACCGATCCAGAGAAAAGACCATTGTGTGGGAGGACATATGATATTTC
CTATGACTATAAGAACAGCCAAATGTACATTGTTGATGGCCATTACCATCTTTGTGTGGTTGGAAAAGAA
GGTGGGTATGCCACACAACTAGCCACAAGTGTGCAAGGAGTGCCATTCAAATGGCTCTATGCAGTAACTG
TTGATCAGAGAACAGGGATTGTTTATTTCACTGATGTTAGCTCCATACATGATGACAGTCCCGAAGGTGT
GGAAGAAATCATGAATACAAGTGATAGAACAGGGAGATTAATGAAGTATGATCCTTCAACAAAAGAAACC
ACCTTATTATTGAAAGAGCTACATGTTCCCGGCGGTGCAGAAATCAGCGCAGATGGTTCCTTTGTTGTAG
TAGCAGAATTTTTAAGCAATCGGATAGTGAAGTATTGGCTAGAAGGGCCAAAGAAAGGCAGTGCAGAGTT
CTTAGTTACAATCCCAAATCCAGGAAATATAAAGAGGAATTCTGATGGCCATTTTTGGGTGTCATCTAGT
GAAGAATTAGATGGAGGTCAACATGGAAGAGTTGTTTCAAGAGGAATTAAGTTTGATGGATTTGGGAATA
TTCTTCAAGTTATACCACTTCCACCACCATATGAAGGTGAACATTTTGAACAGATTCAAGAGCACGATGG
TTTGTTATACATTGGAAGTCTCTTCCATAGCTCTGTGGGTATATTAGTGTATGATGATCATGATAACAAG
GGAAATTCTTATGTTTCTAGCTGAGCTTCGAGACCTAGGCTAGGTGGAGGCTCAGTGATGATAAGTCTGC
GATGGTGGATGCATGTGTCATGGTCATAGCTGTTTCCTGTGTGAAATTGTTATCCGCTCAGAGGGCACAA
TCCTATTCCGCGCTATCCGACAATCTCCAAGACATTAGGTGGAGTTCAGTTCGGCGTATGGCATATGTCG
CTGGAAAGAACATGTGAGCAAAAGGCCAGCAAAAGGCCAGGAACCGTAAAAAGGCCGCGTTGCTGGCGTT
TTTCCATAGGCTCCGCCCCCCTGACGAGCATCACAAAAATCGACGCTCAAGTCAGAGGTGGCGAAACCCG
ACAGGACTATAAAGATACCAGGCGTTTCCCCCTGGAAGCTCCCTCGTGCGCTCTCCTGTTCCGACCCTGC
CGCTTACCGGATACCTGTCCGCCTTTCTCCCTTCGGGAAGCGTGGCGCTTTCTCATAGCTCACGCTGTAG
GTATCTCAGTTCGGTGTAGGTCGTTCGCTCCAAGCTGGGCTGTGTGCACGAACCCCCCGTTCAGCCCGAC
CGCTGCGCCTTATCCGGTAACTATCGTCTTGAGTCCAACCCGGTAAGACACGACTTATCGCCACTGGCAG
CAGCCACTGGTAACAGGATTAGCAGAGCGAGGTATGTAGGCGGTGCTACAGAGTTCTTGAAGTGGTGGCC
TAACTACGGCTACACTAGAAGAACAGTATTTGGTATCTGCGCTCTGCTGAAGCCAGTTACCTTCGGAAAA
AGAGTTGGTAGCTCTTGATCCGGCAAACAAACCACCGCTGGTAGCGGTGGTTTTTTTGTTTGCAAGCAGC
AGATTACGCGCAGAAAAAAAGGATCTCAAGAAGATCCTTTGATCTTTTCTACGGGGTCTGACGCTCTATT
CAACAAAGCCGCCGTCCCGTCAAGTCAGCGTAAATGGGTAGGGGGCTTCAAATCGTCCCCCCATACGATA
TAAGTTGTTACTAGTGCTTGGATTCTCACCAATAAAAAACGCCCGGCGGCAACCGAGCGTTCTGAACAAA
TCCAGATGGAGTTCTGAGGTCATTACTGGATCTATCAACAGGAGTCCAAGCGAGCTCGATATCAAATTAC
GCCCCGCCCTGCCACTCATCGCAGTACTGTTGTAATTCATTAAGCATTCTGCCGACATGGAAGCCATCAC
AAACGGCATGATGAACCTGAATCGCCAGCGGCATCAGCACCTTGTCGCCTTGCGTATAATATTTGCCCAT
GGTGAAAACGGGGGCGAAGAAGTTGTCCATATTGGCCACGTTTAAATCAAAACTGGTGAAACTCACCCAG
GGATTGGCTGAGACGAAAAACATATTCTCAATAAACCCTTTAGGGAAATAGGCCAGGTTTTCACCGTAAC
ACGCCACATCTTGCGAATATATGTGTAGAAACTGCCGGAAATCGTCGTGGTATTCACTCCAGAGCGATGA
AAACGTTTCAGTTTGCTCATGGAAAACGGTGTAACAAGGGTGAACACTATCCCATATCACCAGCTCACCG
TCTTTCATTGCCATACGAAATTCCGGATGAGCATTCATCAGGCGGGCAAGAATGTGAATAAAGGCCGGAT
AAAACTTGTGCTTATTTTTCTTTACGGTCTTTAAAAAGGCCGTAATATCCAGCTGAACGGTCTGGTTATA
GGTACATTGAGCAACTGACTGAAATGCCTCAAAATGTTCTTTACGATGCCATTGGGATATATCAACGGTG
GTATATCCAGTGATTTTTTTCTCCATTTTAGCTTCCTTAGCTCCTGAAAATCTCGATAACTCAAAAAATA
CGCCCGGTAGTGATCTTATTTCATTATGGTGAAAGTTGGAACCTCTTACGTGCCGATCAACGTCTCATTG
ATACCTGAAACAAAACCCATCGTACGGCCAAGGAAGTCTCCAATAACTGTGATCCACCACAAGCGCCAGG
GTTTTCCCAGTCACGACGTTGTAAAACGACGGCCAGTCATGCATAATCCGCACGCATCTGGAATAAGGAA
GTGCCATTCCGCCTGACCTAGGTCTCTAATGGCAAACTTTTCTGAATCTAAATCCATGATGGCAGTTTTC
TTCATGTTTTTCCTGCTTCTTTTGTCATCTTCTAGTTCTTCATCTTCAAGTTCACCAATTTTGAAAAAGA
TTTTTATTGAAAG
Features (pLannotate 1.2.2; 6 found; start..end, strand, type, name):
   1191..1779    -  rep_origin     ori: high-copy-number ColE1/pMB1/pBR322/pUC origin of replication
   1912..2006    -  terminator     lambda t0 terminator: transcription terminator from phage lambda
   2030..2686    -  CDS            cat: CAT_ECOLX - Experimental evidence at protein level: Swiss-Prot protein existence level 1. This enzyme is an effector of chloramphenicol resistance in bacteria. From Escherichia coli. This protein is used as a marker in many commonly used cloning vectors, such as pACYC184.
   2687..2789    -  promoter       cat promoter: promoter of the E. coli cat gene encoding chloramphenicol acetyltransferase
   2864..2907    -  CDS            lacZα (fragment): LacZα fragment of β-galactosidase; lacZ fragment
   2969..931     +  CDS            STR1 (across the origin): STSY_CATRO - Also known as SSS. Experimental evidence at protein level: Swiss-Prot protein existence level 1. Catalyzes the stereospecific condensation of tryptamine with secologanin to form strictosidine, the key intermediate of indole alkaloid biosynthesis. From Catharanthus roseus (Madagascar periwinkle) (Vinca rosea).
