[The description below was written by a language model from this plasmid's Addgene catalogue record and pLannotate feature annotations shown in this document.]
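Description:
pEPQD0CM0766 is a Level 0 part plasmid for MoClo/Golden Gate assembly, built on a pTwist synthesis backbone and classed as a synthetic biology vector. At about 3.1 kb it is a minimal bacterial cloning plasmid. It replicates in E. coli from a high-copy ColE1/pUC-type origin and is selected with chloramphenicol through a cat gene driven by its native cat promoter and followed by the phage lambda t0 terminator. A short residual lacZα fragment is also annotated next to the insert, but it is only a remnant and has no stated function here.

The payload is the coding sequence of strictosidine synthase (STR1) from Catharanthus roseus. This enzyme stereospecifically condenses tryptamine with secologanin to form strictosidine, the central intermediate of monoterpene indole alkaloid biosynthesis. The CDS includes its stop codon and has been domesticated, meaning that internal BpiI, BsaI, BsmBI and SapI recognition sites were removed so that they do not interfere with Type IIS cloning. It is flanked by an inverted pair of BsaI sites, and digestion releases it with AATG and GCTT overhangs, the positions defined for a complete CDS part in the phytobrick standard.

The plasmid carries no promoter or terminator for expressing the insert. It serves as a storage and donor module to be combined in one-pot reactions with promoter and terminator parts into plant transcription units. The associated work used such parts to reconstitute monoterpene indole alkaloid biosynthesis in engineered Nicotiana benthamiana.
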