Addgene plasmid #177032: pEPQD0CM0766
Purpose: Level 0 CDS (with stop codon) part for MoClo assembly, AATG-GCTT
Depositing lab: Nicola Patron. Depositing organization: Earlham Institute. Publication: Reconstitution of monoterpene indole alkaloid biosynthesis in genome engineered Nicotiana benthamiana. Dudley QM, Jo S, Guerrero DAS, Chhetry M, Smedley MA, Harwood WA, Sherden NH, O'Connor SE, Caputi L, Patron NJ. Commun Biol. 2022 Sep 10;5(1):949. doi: 10.1038/s42003-022-03904-w. PubMed 36088516.
Backbone
  Vector backbone: pTwist
  Vector type: Synthetic Biology
Growth in bacteria
  Bacterial resistance: Chloramphenicol, 25 μg/mL
  Growth temperature: 37°C
  Growth strain: DH5alpha
  Copy number: High Copy
Gene/Insert
  Gene/Insert name: strictosidine synthase
  Species: Catharanthus roseus (Madagascar periwinkle)
  Cloning method: Restriction Enzyme; 5′ cloning site Unknown (unknown if destroyed); 3′ cloning site Unknown (unknown if destroyed)
  Sequencing primers: 5′ TGTAAAACGACGGCCAGT; 3′ CAGGAAACAGCTATGACCATG
Terms and licenses: Academic/Nonprofit Terms; Industry Terms: Not Available to Industry
Depositor comments: Genbank accession: X61932, the CDS sequence has been domesticated (all endogenous BpiI, BsaI, BsmBI and SapI recognition sites removed) and are flanked by an inverted pair of BsaI recognition sites that produce overhangs compatible with the phytobrick assembly standard
How to cite: pEPQD0CM0766 was a gift from Nicola Patron (Addgene plasmid # 177032 ; http://n2t.net/addgene:177032 ; RRID:Addgene_177032)
